>Addgene plasmid #26872 | pFA6a-HBH-kanMX6 | depositor full sequence | sequence record 12726 | Author sequence
GAACGCGGCCGCCAGCTGAAGCTTCGTACGCTGCAGGTCGACGGATCCCCGGGTTAATTAACAGGGGTTC
ACATCATCACCACCATCATGCTGGAAAGGCCGGTGAAGGTGAAATCCCTGCCCCTCTTGCTGGTACCGTT
TCTAAGATACTGGTAAAAGAAGGTGACACTGTTAAAGCTGGTCAAACAGTTCTGGTGCTGGAGGCTATGA
AAATGGAGACAGAAATTAACGCTCCTACTGACGGAAAAGTTGAAAAGGTGTTAGTTAAGGAAAGAGATGC
TGTTCAAGGTGGTCAAGGTCTAATCAAGATCGGCGTTCATCATCACCACCATCATTAATGAGGCGCGCCA
CTTCTAAATAAGCGAATTTCTTATGATTTATGATTTTTATTATTAAATAAGTTATAAAAAAAATAAGTGT
ATACAAATTTTAAAGTGACTCTTAGGTTTTAAAACGAAAATTCTTATTCTTGAGTAACTCTTTCCTGTAG
GTCAGGTTGCTTTCTCAGGTATAGTATGAGGTCGCTCTTATTGACCACACCTCTACCGGCAGATCCGCTA
GGGATAACAGGGTAATATAGATCTGTTTAGCTTGCCTCGTCCCCGCCGGGTCACCCGGCCAGCGACATGG
AGGCCCAGAATACCCTCCTTGACAGTCTTGACGTGCGCAGCTCAGGGGCATGATGTGACTGTCGCCCGTA
CATTTAGCCCATACATCCCCATGTATAATCATTTGCATCCATACATTTTGATGGCCGCACGGCGCGAAGC
AAAAATTACGGCTCCTCGCTGCAGACCTGCGAGCAGGGAAACGCTCCCCTCACAGACGCGTTGAATTGTC
CCCACGCCGCGCCCCTGTAGAGAAATATAAAAGGTTAGGATTTGCCACTGAGGTTCTTCTTTCATATACT
TCCTTTTAAAATCTTGCTAGGATACAGTTCTCACATCACATCCGAACATAAACAACCATGGGTAAGGAAA
AGACTCACGTTTCGAGGCCGCGATTAAATTCCAACATGGATGCTGATTTATATGGGTATAAATGGGCTCG
CGATAATGTCGGGCAATCAGGTGCGACAATCTATCGATTGTATGGGAAGCCCGATGCGCCAGAGTTGTTT
CTGAAACATGGCAAAGGTAGCGTTGCCAATGATGTTACAGATGAGATGGTCAGACTAAACTGGCTGACGG
AATTTATGCCTCTTCCGACCATCAAGCATTTTATCCGTACTCCTGATGATGCATGGTTACTCACCACTGC
GATCCCCGGCAAAACAGCATTCCAGGTATTAGAAGAATATCCTGATTCAGGTGAAAATATTGTTGATGCG
CTGGCAGTGTTCCTGCGCCGGTTGCATTCGATTCCTGTTTGTAATTGTCCTTTTAACAGCGATCGCGTAT
TTCGTCTCGCTCAGGCGCAATCACGAATGAATAACGGTTTGGTTGATGCGAGTGATTTTGATGACGAGCG
TAATGGCTGGCCTGTTGAACAAGTCTGGAAAGAAATGCATAAGCTTTTGCCATTCTCACCGGATTCAGTC
GTCACTCATGGTGATTTCTCACTTGATAACCTTATTTTTGACGAGGGGAAATTAATAGGTTGTATTGATG
TTGGACGAGTCGGAATCGCAGACCGATACCAGGATCTTGCCATCCTATGGAACTGCCTCGGTGAGTTTTC
TCCTTCATTACAGAAACGGCTTTTTCAAAAATATGGTATTGATAATCCTGATATGAATAAATTGCAGTTT
CATTTGATGCTCGATGAGTTTTTCTAATCAGTACTGACAATAAAAAGATTCTTGTTTTCAAGAACTTGTC
ATTTGTATAGTTTTTTTATATTGTAGTTGTTCTATTTTAATCAAATGTTAGCGTGATTTATATTTTTTTT
CGCCTCGACATCATCTGCCCAGATGCGAAGTTAAGTGCGCAGAAAGTAATATCATGCGTCAATCGTATGT
GAATGCTGGTCGCTATACTGCTGTCGATTCGATACTAACGCCGCCATCCAGTTTAAACGAGCTCGAATTC
ATCGATGATATCAGATCCACTAGTGGCCTATGCGGCCGCGGATCTGCCGGTCTCCCTATAGTGAGTCGTA
TTAATTTCGATAAGCCAGGTTAACCTGCATTAATGAATCGGCCAACGCGCGGGGAGAGGCGGTTTGCGTA
TTGGGCGCTCTTCCGCTTCCTCGCTCACTGACTCGCTGCGCTCGGTCGTTCGGCTGCGGCGAGCGGTATC
AGCTCACTCAAAGGCGGTAATACGGTTATCCACAGAATCAGGGGATAACGCAGGAAAGAACATGTGAGCA
AAAGGCCAGCAAAAGGCCAGGAACCGTAAAAAGGCCGCGTTGCTGGCGTTTTTCCATAGGCTCCGCCCCC
CTGACGAGCATCACAAAAATCGACGCTCAAGTCAGAGGTGGCGAAACCCGACAGGACTATAAAGATACCA
GGCGTTTCCCCCTGGAAGCTCCCTCGTGCGCTCTCCTGTTCCGACCCTGCCGCTTACCGGATACCTGTCC
GCCTTTCTCCCTTCGGGAAGCGTGGCGCTTTCTCAATGCTCACGCTGTAGGTATCTCAGTTCGGTGTAGG
TCGTTCGCTCCAAGCTGGGCTGTGTGCACGAACCCCCCGTTCAGCCCGACCGCTGCGCCTTATCCGGTAA
CTATCGTCTTGAGTCCAACCCGGTAAGACACGACTTATCGCCACTGGCAGCAGCCACTGGTAACAGGATT
AGCAGAGCGAGGTATGTAGGCGGTGCTACAGAGTTCTTGAAGTGGTGGCCTAACTACGGCTACACTAGAA
GGACAGTATTTGGTATCTGCGCTCTGCTGAAGCCAGTTACCTTCGGAAAAAGAGTTGGTAGCTCTTGATC
CGGCAAACAAACCACCGCTGGTAGCGGTGGTTTTTTTGTTTGCAAGCAGCAGATTACGCGCAGAAAAAAA
GGATCTCAAGAAGATCCTTTGATCTTTTCTACGGGGTCTGACGCTCAGTGGAACGAAAACTCACGTTAAG
GGATTTTGGTCATGAGATTATCAAAAAGGATCTTCACCTAGATCCTTTTAAATTAAAAATGAAGTTTTAA
ATCAATCTAAAGTATATATGAGTAAACTTGGTCTGACAGTTACCAATGCTTAATCAGTGAGGCACCTATC
TCAGCGATCTGTCTATTTCGTTCATCCATAGTTGCCTGACTCCCCGTCGTGTAGATAACTACGATACGGG
AGGGCTTACCATCTGGCCCCAGTGCTGCAATGATACCGCGAGACCCACGCTCACCGGCTCCAGATTTATC
AGCAATAAACCAGCCAGCCGGAAGGGCCGAGCGCAGAAGTGGTCCTGCAACTTTATCCGCCTCCATCCAG
TCTATTAATTGTTGCCGGGAAGCTAGAGTAAGTAGTTCGCCAGTTAATAGTTTGCGCAACGTTGTTGCCA
TTGCTACAGGCATCGTGGTGTCACGCTCGTCGTTTGGTATGGCTTCATTCAGCTCCGGTTCCCAACGATC
AAGGCGAGTTACATGATCCCCCATGTTGTGCAAAAAAGCGGTTAGCTCCTTCGGTCCTCCGATCGTTGTC
AGAAGTAAGTTGGCCGCAGTGTTATCACTCATGGTTATGGCAGCACTGCATAATTCTCTTACTGTCATGC
CATCCGTAAGATGCTTTTCTGTGACTGGTGAGTACTCAACCAAGTCATTCTGAGAATAGTGTATGCGGCG
ACCGAGTTGCTCTTGCCCGGCGTCAATACGGGATAATACCGCGCCACATAGCAGAACTTTAAAAGTGCTC
ATCATTGGAAAACGTTCTTCGGGGCGAAAACTCTCAAGGATCTTACCGCTGTTGAGATCCAGTTCGATGT
AACCCACTCGTGCACCCAACTGATCTTCAGCATCTTTTACTTTCACCAGCGTTTCTGGGTGAGCAAAAAC
AGGAAGGCAAAATGCCGCAAAAAAGGGAATAAGGGCGACACGGAAATGTTGAATACTCATACTCTTCCTT
TTTCAATATTATTGAAGCATTTATCAGGGTTATTGTCTCATGAGCGGATACATATTTGAATGTATTTAGA
AAAATAAACAAATAGGGGTTCCGCGCACATTTCCCCGAAAAGTGCCACCTGACGTCTAAGAAACCATTAT
TATCATGACATTAACCTATAAAAATAGGCGTATCACGAGGCCCTTTCGTCTCGCGCGTTTCGGTGATGAC
GGTGAAAACCTCTGACACATGCAGCTCCCGGAGACGGTCACAGCTTGTCTGTAAGCGGATGCCGGGAGCA
GACAAGCCCGTCAGGGCGCGTCAGCGGGTGTTGGCGGGTGTCGGGGCTGGCTTAACTATGCGGCATCAGA
GCAGATTGTACTGAGAGTGCACCATATGGACATATTGTCGTTAGAACGCGGCTACAATTAATACATAACC
TTATGTATCATACACATACGATTTAGGTGACACTATA
Features (pLannotate 1.2.2; 11 found; start..end, strand, type, name):
     96..314     +  CDS            BCCP_PROFR (fragment): Experimental evidence at protein level: Swiss-Prot protein existence level 1. The biotinyl 1.3S subunit serves as a carboxyl carrier between the substrate-binding sites on the 12S and 5S subunits. From Propionibacterium freudenreichii subsp. shermanii.
    362..549     +  terminator     ADH1 terminator: S. cerevisiae ADH1; transcription terminator for the S. cerevisiae alcohol dehydrogenase 1 (ADH1) gene
    624..1980    +  gene           kanMX: yeast selectable marker conferring kanamycin resistance (Wach et al., 1994)
   2085..2103    -  promoter       T7 promoter: promoter for bacteriophage T7 RNA polymerase
   2125..2178    -  CDS            lacI (fragment): lac repressor; lacI; The lac repressor binds to the lac operator to inhibit transcription in E. coli. This inhibition can be relieved by adding lactose or isopropyl-β-D-thiogalactopyranoside (IPTG).
   2361..2949    -  rep_origin     ori: high-copy-number ColE1/pMB1/pBR322/pUC origin of replication
   3120..3980    -  CDS            AmpR: β-lactamase; bla; confers resistance to ampicillin, carbenicillin, and related antibiotics
   3981..4085    -  promoter       AmpR promoter: bla
   4180..4215    +  CDS            rop (fragment): Rop protein, which maintains plasmids at low copy number; rop
   4317..4368    +  misc_feature   bom (fragment): basis of mobility region from pBR322
   4431..2       +  promoter       SP6 promoter (across the origin): promoter for bacteriophage SP6 RNA polymerase
