[The description below was written by a language model from this plasmid's Addgene catalogue record and pLannotate feature annotations shown in this document.]
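Description:
pFA6a-HBH-kanMX6 is a PCR-template plasmid of the pFA6a series, used for chromosomal epitope tagging of genes in Saccharomyces cerevisiae rather than for expression from the plasmid itself. It carries no yeast origin of replication or centromere. In E. coli it is maintained as a high-copy plasmid through a ColE1/pUC-type origin and selected with ampicillin via the β-lactamase gene and its native promoter. SP6 and T7 phage promoters flank the module region. Short fragments annotated as lacI, rop and bom appear to be backbone remnants with no functional role.

The payload is a roughly 300 bp HBH tag cloned between PacI and AscI sites, both of which are retained. The feature table recognises its core as a fragment of the biotin carboxyl carrier protein (1.3S transcarboxylase subunit) from Propionibacterium freudenreichii, a sequence that serves as a signal for in vivo biotinylation. By the tag's name and the associated publication title on HB tag modules for tandem affinity purification, this biotinylation domain is presumably flanked by histidine stretches, although these are not separately annotated. The tag is followed by the S. cerevisiae ADH1 terminator, then the kanMX cassette. The catalogue lists the yeast selectable marker as gentamicin, which most likely reflects selection with G418 (geneticin), the usual drug for kanMX.

In use, the tag–terminator–marker module is amplified with primers bearing homology to a target locus. The product integrates by homologous recombination to fuse HBH in frame to the C-terminus of the endogenous gene, which stays under its own promoter. Tagged proteins can then be purified in two steps, by metal chelate and streptavidin binding.
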