Addgene plasmid #26872: pFA6a-HBH-kanMX6
Depositing lab: Peter Kaiser. Depositing organization: University of California, Irvine. Publication: HB tag modules for PCR-based gene tagging and tandem affinity purification in Saccharomyces cerevisiae. Tagwerker C, Zhang H, Wang X, Larsen LS, Lathrop RH, Hatfield GW, Auer B, Huang L, Kaiser P. Yeast. 2006 Jun . 23(8):623-32. 10.1002/yea.1380 PubMed 16823883.
Backbone
  Vector backbone: pFA6akanMX6
  Backbone size w/o insert (bp): 4100
  Vector type: PCR tagging yeast
  Selectable markers: Gentamicin
Growth in bacteria
  Bacterial resistance: Ampicillin, 100 μg/mL
  Growth temperature: 37°C
  Growth strain: DH5alpha
  Copy number: High Copy
Gene/Insert
  Gene/Insert name: HBH tag
  Insert size (bp): 296
  Cloning method: Restriction Enzyme; 5′ cloning site Pac1 (not destroyed); 3′ cloning site Asc1 (not destroyed)
  Sequencing primers: 5′ na
Terms and licenses: Academic/Nonprofit Terms; Industry Terms: Not Available to Industry
How to cite: pFA6a-HBH-kanMX6 was a gift from Peter Kaiser (Addgene plasmid # 26872 ; http://n2t.net/addgene:26872 ; RRID:Addgene_26872)
