>Addgene plasmid #26872 | pFA6a-HBH-kanMX6 | addgene partial sequence | sequence record 33127 | 26872 with SP6
TACGCTGCAGGTCGACGGATCCCCGGGTTAATTAACAGGGGTTCACATCATCACCACCATCATGCTGGAA
AGGCCGGTGAAGGTGAAATCCCTGCCCCTCTTGCTGGTACCGTTTCTAAGATACTGGTAAAAGAAGGTGA
CACTGTTAAAGCTGGTCAAACAGTTCTGGTGCTGGAGGCTATGAAAATGGAGACAGAAATTAACGCTCCT
ACTGACGGAAAAGTTGAAAAGGTGTTAGTTAAGGAAAGAGATGCTGTTCAAGGTGGTCAAGGTCTAATCA
AGATCGGCGTTCATCATCACCACCATCATTAATGAGGCGCGCCACTTCTAAATAAGCGAATTTCTTATGA
TTTATGATTTTTATTATTAAATAAGTTATAAAAAAAATAAGTGTATACAAATTTTAAAGTGACTCTTAGG
TTTTAAAACGAAAATTCTTATTCTTGAGTAACTCTTTCCTGTAGGTCAGGTTGCTTTCTCAGGTATAGTA
TGAGGTCGCTCTTATTGACCACACCTCTACCGGCAGATCCGCTAGGGATAACAGGGTAATATAGATCTGT
TTAGCTTGCCTCGTCCCCGCCGGGTCACCCGGCCAGCGACATGGAGGCCCAGAATACCCTCCTTGACAGT
CTTGACGTGCGCAGCTCAGGGGCATGATGTGACTGTCGCCCGTACATTTAGCCCATACATCCCCATGTAT
AATCATTTGCATCCATACATTTTGATGGCCGCACGGCGCGAAGCAAAAATTACGGCTCCTCGCTGCAGAC
CTGCGAGCAGGGAAACGCTCCCCTCACAGACGCGTTGAATTGTCCCCACGCCGCGCCCCTGTAGAGAAAT
ATAAAAGGTTAG
