>Addgene plasmid #26872 | pFA6a-HBH-kanMX6 | addgene partial sequence | sequence record 33128 | 26872 with Kan-R
TTTATCGCGGCCTCGAAACGTGAGTCTTTTCCTTACCCATGGTTGTTTATGTTCGGATGTGATGTGAGAA
CTGTATCCTAGCAAGATTTTAAAAGGAAGTATATGAAAGAAGAACCTCAGTGGCAAATCCTAACCTTTTA
TATTTCTCTACAGGGGCGCGGCGTGGGGACAATTCAACGCGTCTGTGAGGGGAGCGTTTCCCTGCTCGCA
GGTCTGCAGCGAGGAGCCGTAATTTTTGCTTCGCGCCGTGCGGCCATCAAAATGTATGGATGCAAATGAT
TATACATGGGGATGTATGGGCTAAATGTACGGGCGACAGTCACATCATGCCCCTGAGCTGCGCACGTCAA
GACTGTCAAGGAGGGTATTCTGGGCCTCCATGTCGCTGGCCGGGTGACCCGGCGGGGACGAGGCAAGCTA
AACAGATCTATATTACCCTGTTATCCCTAGCGGATCTGCCGGTAGAGGTGTGGTCAATAAGAGCGACCTC
ATACTATACCTGAGAAAGCAACCTGACCTACAGGAAAGAGTTACTCAAGAATAAGAATTTTCGTTTTAAA
ACCTAAGAGTCACTTTAAAATTTGTATACACTTATTTTTTTTATAACTTATTTAATAATAAAAATCATAA
ATCATAAGAAATTCGCTTATTTAGAAGTGGCGCGCCTCATTAATGATGGTGGTGATGATGAACGCCGATC
TTGATTAGACCTTGACCACCTTGAACAGCATCTCTTTCCTTAACTAACACCTTTTCAACTTTTCCGTCAG
TAGGAGCGTTAATTTCTGTCTCCATTTTCATAGCCTCCAGCACCAGAACTGTTTGACCAGCTTTAACAGT
GTCACCTTCTTTTACCAGTATCTTAGAAACGGTACCAGCAAGAGGGGCAGG
